Addgene plasmid #166825: dTAG NLRP1
Purpose: dTAG (degron tag) NLRP1 for ligand-controlled N-terminal degradation
Depositing lab: Daniel Bachovchin. Depositing organization: Memorial Sloan-Kettering Cancer Center. Publication: DPP9 sequesters the C terminus of NLRP1 to repress inflammasome activation. Hollingsworth LR, Sharif H, Griswold AR, Fontana P, Mintseris J, Dagbay KB, Paulo JA, Gygi SP, Bachovchin DA, Wu H. Nature. 2021 Mar 17. pii: 10.1038/s41586-021-03350-4. doi: 10.1038/s41586-021-03350-4. PubMed 33731932.
Backbone
  Vector backbone: pLEX_305-N-dTAG
  Vector type: Mammalian Expression
Growth in bacteria
  Bacterial resistance: Ampicillin, 100 μg/mL
  Growth temperature: 37°C
  Growth strain: DH5alpha
  Copy number: High Copy
Gene/Insert
  Gene/Insert name: NLRP1
  Species: H. sapiens (human)
  Entrez Gene: NLRP1 (a.k.a. AIADK, CARD7, CIDED, CLR17.1, DEFCAP, DEFCAP-L/S, JRRP, MSPC, NAC, NALP1, PP1044, SLEV1, VAMAS1)
  Promoter: hPGK
  Cloning method: Gateway Cloning
  Sequencing primers: 5′ hPGK-F; 3′ WPRE-R
Terms and licenses: Academic/Nonprofit Terms; Industry Terms: Not Available to Industry
Depositor comments: N terminal dTAG (degron tag) NLRP1 for ligand-controlled N-terminal degradation
How to cite: dTAG NLRP1 was a gift from Daniel Bachovchin (Addgene plasmid # 166825 ; http://n2t.net/addgene:166825 ; RRID:Addgene_166825)
