[The description below was written by a language model from this plasmid's Addgene catalogue record and pLannotate feature annotations shown in this document.]
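Description:
dTAG NLRP1 is a mammalian expression plasmid built on the pLEX_305-N-dTAG backbone. The catalogue lists it simply as a mammalian expression vector, but the feature table shows the architecture of a third-generation, self-inactivating HIV-1 lentiviral transfer vector. An RSV promoter drives a truncated 5' LTR, followed by the Ψ packaging signal, a gag fragment, the Rev response element and a cPPT/CTS, and the unit ends in a ΔU3 3' LTR. It could therefore be packaged into lentiviral particles for stable integration as well as transfected directly. In E. coli it is maintained at high copy through a ColE1/pUC-type origin with ampicillin resistance, and an f1 origin is also present. Within the viral unit, an SV40 early promoter drives a puromycin N-acetyltransferase cassette for selecting transduced mammalian cells. This cassette is annotated as a fragment, though it covers nearly the full length of the gene.

The payload is the human NLRP1 coding sequence, inserted by Gateway cloning and flanked by attB1 and attB2 sites. It sits downstream of the human PGK promoter and an FKBP12 F36V coding sequence. The arrangement places the FKBP12(F36V) degron at the N-terminus of NLRP1, joined through the attB1-encoded linker. A WPRE follows the insert to enhance transcript stability and expression. The F36V mutant binds synthetic ligands that do not engage wild-type FKBP12, and in the dTAG system heterobifunctional ligands use this selectivity to recruit an E3 ubiquitin ligase and trigger proteasomal degradation of the tagged protein. According to the record, the construct is intended for ligand-controlled degradation of the NLRP1 N-terminus. The associated publication concerns how DPP9 sequesters the NLRP1 C-terminal fragment to repress inflammasome activation.
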