Features (pLannotate 1.2.2; 32 found; start..end, strand, type, name):
     16..516     +  promoter       hPGK promoter: human phosphoglycerate kinase 1 promoter
    525..848     +  CDS            FKBP-V: F36V mutant of FK506-binding protein FKBP12 binds synthetic ligands that do not bind wild-type FKBP
    927..951     +  protein_bind   attB1: mutant version of attB; recombination site for the Gateway® BP reaction BP Clonase™
    960..5378    +  CDS            NLRP1: NLRP1_HUMAN - Also known as CARD7, DEFCAP From Homo sapiens (Human).
   5380..5404    -  protein_bind   attB2: mutant version of attB; recombination site for the Gateway® BP reaction BP Clonase™
   5456..6044    +  misc_feature   WPRE: woodchuck hepatitis virus posttranscriptional regulatory element
   6095..6114    +  misc_feature   cPPT/CTS (fragment): central polypurine tract and central termination sequence of HIV-1
   6116..6349    +  LTR            3' LTR (ΔU3): self-inactivating 3' long terminal repeat (LTR) from HIV-1
   6427..6548    +  polyA_signal   SV40 poly(A) signal: SV40 polyadenylation signal
   6588..6723    +  rep_origin     SV40 ori: SV40 origin of replication
   6744..6762    -  promoter       T7 promoter: promoter for bacteriophage T7 RNA polymerase
   6770..6925    +  CDS            lacZα (fragment): LacZα fragment of β-galactosidase; lacZ fragment
   6930..7358    +  rep_origin     f1 ori (sequence partly withheld): f1 bacteriophage origin of replication; arrow indicates direction of (+) strand synthesis
   7411..7515    +  promoter       AmpR promoter: bla
   7516..8376    +  CDS            AmpR: β-lactamase; bla; confers resistance to ampicillin, carbenicillin, and related antibiotics
   8547..9135    +  rep_origin     ori: high-copy-number ColE1/pMB1/pBR322/pUC origin of replication
   9318..9410    +  CDS            lacI (fragment): lac repressor; lacI; The lac repressor binds to the lac operator to inhibit transcription in E. coli. This inhibition can be relieved by adding lactose or isopropyl-β-D-thiogalactopyranoside (IPTG).
   9423..9444    +  protein_bind   CAP binding site: CAP binding activates transcription in the presence of cAMP. E. coli catabolite activator protein
   9459..9489    +  promoter       lac promoter: promoter for the E. coli lac operon
   9493..9515    +  protein_bind   lac operator (fragment): The lac repressor binds to the lac operator to inhibit transcription in E. coli. This inhibition can be relieved by adding lactose or isopropyl-β-D-thiogalactopyranoside (IPTG). lac repressor encoded by lacI
   9558..9576    +  promoter       T3 promoter: promoter for bacteriophage T3 RNA polymerase
   9604..9830    +  promoter       RSV promoter: Rous sarcoma virus enhancer/promoter
   9831..10011   +  LTR            5' LTR (truncated): truncated 5' long terminal repeat (LTR) from HIV-1
  10058..10183   +  misc_feature   HIV-1 Ψ: packaging signal of human immunodeficiency virus type 1
  10167..10530   +  CDS            HIV-1 gag (fragment): gag protein from human immunodeficiency virus 1; gag
  10676..10909   +  misc_feature   RRE: The Rev response element (RRE) of HIV-1 allows for Rev-dependent mRNA export from the nucleus to the cytoplasm.
  11286..11312   +  CDS            Rev (fragment): human immunodeficiency virus 1 (HIV-1) Rev protein; rev; enhances nuclear export of unspliced and incompletely spliced viral mRNAs
  11319..11342   +  promoter       SV40 promoter (fragment): SV40 early promoter
  11343..11414   +  promoter       SV40 promoter (fragment): SV40 enhancer and early promoter
  11438..11573   +  rep_origin     SV40 ori: SV40 origin of replication
  11619..12215   +  CDS            PuroR (fragment): puromycin N-acetyltransferase; pac from Streptomyces; confers resistance to puromycin
  12264..12381   +  misc_feature   cPPT/CTS: central polypurine tract and central termination sequence of HIV-1
>Addgene plasmid #166825 | dTAG NLRP1 | addgene full sequence | sequence record 328210 | Addgene NGS Result
CTCGAGGCCTGCAGGTTGCGCCTTTTCCAAGGCAGCCCTGGGTTTGCGCAGGGACGCGGCTGCTCTGGGC
GTGGTTCCGGGAAACGCAGCGGCGCCGACCCTGGGTCTCGCACATTCTTCACGTCCGTTCGCAGCGTCAC
CCGGATCTTCGCCGCTACCCTTGTGGGCCCCCCGGCGACGCTTCCTGCTCCGCCCCTAAGTCGGGAAGGT
TCCTTGCGGTTCGCGGCGTGCCGGACGTGACAAACGGAAGCCGCACGTCTCACTAGTACCCTCGCAGACG
GACAGCGCCAGGGAGCAATGGCAGCGCGCCGACCGCGATGGGCTGTGGCCAATAGCGGCTGCTCAGCAGG
GCGCGCCGAGAGCAGCGGCCGGGAAGGGGCGGTGCGGGAGGCGGGGTGTGGGGCGGTAGTGTGGGCCCTG
TTCCTGCCCGCGCGGTGTTCCGCATTCTGCAAGCCTCCGGAGCGCACGTCGGCAGTCGGCTCCCTCGTTG
ACCGAATCACCGACCTCTCTCCCCAGGGGCTAGCATGGGAGTGCAGGTGGAAACCATCTCCCCAGGAGAC
GGGCGCACCTTCCCCAAGCGCGGCCAGACCTGCGTGGTGCACTACACCGGGATGCTTGAAGATGGAAAGA
AAGTTGATTCCTCCCGGGACAGAAACAAGCCCTTTAAGTTTATGCTAGGCAAGCAGGAGGTGATCCGAGG
CTGGGAAGAAGGGGTTGCCCAGATGAGTGTGGGTCAGAGAGCCAAACTGACTATATCTCCAGATTATGCC
TATGGTGCCACTGGGCACCCAGGCATCATCCCACCACATGCCACTCTCGTCTTCGATGTGGAGCTTCTAA
AACTGGAAGGCGGCTACCCCTACGACGTGCCCGACTACGCCGGCTATCCGTATGATGTCCCGGACTATGC
AGGCATCGATAGATCAACAAGTTTGTACAAAAAAGCAGGCTTCGCCACCATGGCTGGCGGAGCCTGGGGC
CGCCTGGCCTGTTACTTGGAGTTCCTGAAGAAGGAGGAGCTGAAGGAGTTCCAGCTTCTGCTCGCCAATA
AAGCGCACTCCAGGAGCTCTTCGGGTGAGACACCCGCTCAGCCAGAGAAGACGAGTGGCATGGAGGTGGC
CTCGTACCTGGTGGCTCAGTATGGGGAGCAGCGGGCCTGGGACCTAGCCCTCCATACCTGGGAGCAGATG
GGGCTGAGGTCACTGTGCGCCCAAGCCCAGGAAGGGGCAGGCCACTCTCCCTCATTCCCCTACAGCCCAA
GTGAACCCCACCTGGGGTCTCCCAGCCAACCCACCTCCACCGCAGTGCTAATGCCCTGGATCCATGAATT
GCCGGCGGGGTGCACCCAGGGCTCAGAGAGAAGGGTTTTGAGACAGCTGCCTGACACATCTGGACGCCGC
TGGAGAGAAATCTCTGCCTCACTCCTCTACCAAGCTCTTCCAAGCTCCCCAGACCATGAGTCTCCAAGCC
AGGAGTCACCCAACGCCCCCACATCCACAGCAGTGCTGGGGAGCTGGGGATCCCCACCTCAGCCCAGCCT
AGCACCCAGAGAGCAGGAGGCTCCTGGGACCCAATGGCCTCTGGATGAAACGTCAGGAATTTACTACACA
GAAATCAGAGAAAGAGAGAGAGAGAAATCAGAGAAAGGCAGGCCCCCATGGGCAGCGGTGGTAGGAACGC
CCCCACAGGCGCACACCAGCCTACAGCCCCACCACCACCCATGGGAGCCTTCTGTGAGAGAGAGCCTCTG
TTCCACATGGCCCTGGAAAAATGAGGATTTTAACCAAAAATTCACACAGCTGCTACTTCTACAAAGACCT
CACCCCAGAAGCCAAGATCCCCTGGTCAAGAGAAGCTGGCCTGATTATGTGGAGGAGAATCGAGGACATT
TAATTGAGATCAGAGACTTATTTGGCCCAGGCCTGGATACCCAAGAACCTCGCATAGTCATACTGCAGGG
GGCTGCTGGAATTGGGAAGTCAACACTGGCCAGGCAGGTGAAGGAAGCCTGGGGGAGAGGCCAGCTGTAT
GGGGACCGCTTCCAGCATGTCTTCTACTTCAGCTGCAGAGAGCTGGCCCAGTCCAAGGTGGTGAGTCTCG
CTGAGCTCATCGGAAAAGATGGGACAGCCACTCCGGCTCCCATTAGACAGATCCTGTCTAGGCCAGAGCG
GCTGCTCTTCATCCTCGATGGTGTAGATGAGCCAGGATGGGTCTTGCAGGAGCCGAGTTCTGAGCTCTGT
CTGCACTGGAGCCAGCCACAGCCGGCGGATGCACTGCTGGGCAGTTTGCTGGGGAAAACTATACTTCCCG
AGGCATCCTTCCTGATCACGGCTCGGACCACAGCTCTGCAGAACCTCATTCCTTCTTTGGAGCAGGCACG
TTGGGTAGAGGTCCTGGGGTTCTCTGAGTCCAGCAGGAAGGAATATTTCTACAGATATTTCACAGATGAA
AGGCAAGCAATTAGAGCCTTTAGGTTGGTCAAATCAAACAAAGAGCTCTGGGCCCTGTGTCTTGTGCCCT
GGGTGTCCTGGCTGGCCTGCACTTGCCTGATGCAGCAGATGAAGCGGAAGGAAAAACTCACACTGACTTC
CAAGACCACCACAACCCTCTGTCTACATTACCTTGCCCAGGCTCTCCAAGCTCAGCCATTGGGACCCCAG
CTCAGAGACCTCTGCTCTCTGGCTGCTGAGGGCATCTGGCAAAAAAAGACCCTTTTCAGTCCAGATGACC
TCAGGAAGCATGGGTTAGATGGGGCCATCATCTCCACCTTCTTGAAGATGGGTATTCTTCAAGAGCACCC
CATCCCTCTGAGCTACAGCTTCATTCACCTCTGTTTCCAAGAGTTCTTTGCAGCAATGTCCTATGTCTTG
GAGGATGAGAAGGGGAGAGGTAAACATTCTAATTGCATCATAGATTTGGAAAAGACGCTAGAAGCATATG
GAATACATGGCCTGTTTGGGGCATCAACCACACGTTTCCTATTGGGCCTGTTAAGTGATGAGGGGGAGAG
AGAGATGGAGAACATCTTTCACTGCCGGCTGTCTCAGGGGAGGAACCTGATGCAGTGGGTCCCGTCCCTG
CAGCTGCTGCTGCAGCCACACTCTCTGGAGTCCCTCCACTGCTTGTACGAGACTCGGAACAAAACGTTCC
TGACACAAGTGATGGCCCATTTCGAAGAAATGGGCATGTGTGTAGAAACAGACATGGAGCTCTTAGTGTG
CACTTTCTGCATTAAATTCAGCCGCCACGTGAAGAAGCTTCAGCTGATTGAGGGCAGGCAGCACAGATCA
ACATGGAGCCCCACCATGGTAGTCCTGTTCAGGTGGGTCCCAGTCACAGATGCCTATTGGCAGATTCTCT
TCTCCGTCCTCAAGGTCACCAGAAACCTGAAGGAGCTGGACCTAAGTGGAAACTCGCTGAGCCACTCTGC
AGTGAAGAGTCTTTGTAAGACCCTGAGACGCCCTCGCTGCCTCCTGGAGACCCTGCGGTTGGCTGGCTGT
GGCCTCACAGCTGAGGACTGCAAGGACCTTGCCTTTGGGCTGAGAGCCAACCAGACCCTGACCGAGCTGG
ACCTGAGCTTCAATGTGCTCACGGATGCTGGAGCCAAACACCTTTGCCAGAGACTGAGACAGCCGAGCTG
CAAGCTACAGCGACTGCAGCTGGTCAGCTGTGGCCTCACGTCTGACTGCTGCCAGGACCTGGCCTCTGTG
CTTAGTGCCAGCCCCAGCCTGAAGGAGCTAGACCTGCAGCAGAACAACCTGGATGACGTTGGCGTGCGAC
TGCTCTGTGAGGGGCTCAGGCATCCTGCCTGCAAACTCATACGCCTGGGGCTGGACCAGACAACTCTGAG
TGATGAGATGAGGCAGGAACTGAGGGCCCTGGAGCAGGAGAAACCTCAGCTGCTCATCTTCAGCAGACGG
AAACCAAGTGTGATGACCCCTACTGAGGGCCTGGATACGGGAGAGATGAGTAATAGCACATCCTCACTCA
AGCGGCAGAGACTCGGATCAGAGAGGGCGGCTTCCCATGTTGCTCAGGCTAATCTCAAACTCCTGGACGT
GAGCAAGATCTTCCCAATTGCTGAGATTGCAGAGGAAAGCTCCCCAGAGGTAGTACCGGTGGAACTCTTG
TGCGTGCCTTCTCCTGCCTCTCAAGGGGACCTGCATACGAAGCCTTTGGGGACTGACGATGACTTCTGGG
GCCCCACGGGGCCTGTGGCTACTGAGGTAGTTGACAAAGAAAAGAACTTGTACCGAGTTCACTTCCCTGT
AGCTGGCTCCTACCGCTGGCCCAACACGGGTCTCTGCTTTGTGATGAGAGAAGCGGTGACCGTTGAGATT
GAATTCTGTGTGTGGGACCAGTTCCTGGGTGAGATCAACCCACAGCACAGCTGGATGGTGGCAGGGCCTC
TGCTGGACATCAAGGCTGAGCCTGGAGCTGTGGAAGCTGTGCACCTCCCTCACTTTGTGGCTCTCCAAGG
GGGCCATGTGGACACATCCCTGTTCCAAATGGCCCACTTTAAAGAGGAGGGGATGCTCCTGGAGAAGCCA
GCCAGGGTGGAGCTGCATCACATAGTTCTGGAAAACCCCAGCTTCTCCCCCTTGGGAGTCCTCCTGAAAA
TGATCCATAATGCCCTGCGCTTCATTCCCGTCACCTCTGTGGTGTTGCTTTACCACCGCGTCCATCCTGA
GGAAGTCACCTTCCACCTCTACCTGATCCCAAGTGACTGCTCCATTCGGAAGGCCATAGATGATCTAGAA
ATGAAATTCCAGTTTGTGCGAATCCACAAGCCACCCCCGCTGACCCCACTTTATATGGGCTGTCGTTACA
CTGTGTCTGGGTCTGGTTCAGGGATGCTGGAAATACTCCCCAAGGAACTGGAGCTCTGCTATCGAAGCCC
TGGAGAAGACCAGCTGTTCTCGGAGTTCTACGTTGGCCACTTGGGATCAGGGATCAGGCTGCAAGTGAAA
GACAAGAAAGATGAGACTCTGGTGTGGGAGGCCTTGGTGAAACCAGGAGATCTCATGCCTGCAACTACTC
TGATCCCTCCAGCCCGCATAGCCGTACCTTCACCTCTGGATGCCCCGCAGTTGCTGCACTTTGTGGACCA
GTATCGAGAGCAGCTGATAGCCCGAGTGACATCGGTGGAGGTTGTCTTGGACAAACTGCATGGACAGGTG
CTGAGCCAGGAGCAGTACGAGAGGGTGCTGGCTGAGAACACGAGGCCCAGCCAGATGCGGAAGCTGTTCA
GCTTGAGCCAGTCCTGGGACCGGAAGTGCAAAGATGGACTCTACCAAGCCCTGAAGGAGACCCATCCTCA
CCTCATTATGGAACTCTGGGAGAAGGGCAGCAAAAAGGGACTCCTGCCACTCAGCAGCGACCCAGCTTTC
TTGTACAAAGTGGTTACCGGTTAGTAATGAACTAGTTAAGTCGACAATCAACGCGTTAAGTCGACAATCA
ACCTCTGGATTACAAAATTTGTGAAAGATTGACTGGTATTCTTAACTATGTTGCTCCTTTTACGCTATGT
GGATACGCTGCTTTAATGCCTTTGTATCATGCTATTGCTTCCCGTATGGCTTTCATTTTCTCCTCCTTGT
ATAAATCCTGGTTGCTGTCTCTTTATGAGGAGTTGTGGCCCGTTGTCAGGCAACGTGGCGTGGTGTGCAC
TGTGTTTGCTGACGCAACCCCCACTGGTTGGGGCATTGCCACCACCTGTCAGCTCCTTTCCGGGACTTTC
GCTTTCCCCCTCCCTATTGCCACGGCGGAACTCATCGCCGCCTGCCTTGCCCGCTGCTGGACAGGGGCTC
GGCTGTTGGGCACTGACAATTCCGTGGTGTTGTCGGGGAAATCATCGTCCTTTCCTTGGCTGCTCGCCTG
TGTTGCCACCTGGATTCTGCGCGGGACGTCCTTCTGCTACGTCCCTTCGGCCCTCAATCCAGCGGACCTT
CCTTCCCGCGGCCTGCTGCCGGCTCTGCGGCCTCTTCCGCGTCTTCGCCTTCGCCCTCAGACGAGTCGGA
TCTCCCTTTGGGCCGCCTCCCCGCGTCGACTTTAAGACCAATGACTTACAAGGCAGCTGTAGATCTTAGC
CACTTTTTAAAAGAAAAGGGGGGACTGGAAGGGCTAATTCACTCCCAACGAAGACAAGATCTGCTTTTTG
CTTGTACTGGGTCTCTCTGGTTAGACCAGATCTGAGCCTGGGAGCTCTCTGGCTAACTAGGGAACCCACT
GCTTAAGCCTCAATAAAGCTTGCCTTGAGTGCTTCAAGTAGTGTGTGCCCGTCTGTTGTGTGACTCTGGT
AACTAGAGATCCCTCAGACCCTTTTAGTCAGTGTGGAAAATCTCTAGCAGTACGTATAGTAGTTCATGTC
ATCTTATTATTCAGTATTTATAACTTGCAAAGAAATGAATATCAGAGAGTGAGAGGAACTTGTTTATTGC
AGCTTATAATGGTTACAAATAAAGCAATAGCATCACAAATTTCACAAATAAAGCATTTTTTTCACTGCAT
TCTAGTTGTGGTTTGTCCAAACTCATCAATGTATCTTATCATGTCTGGCTCTAGCTATCCCGCCCCTAAC
TCCGCCCATCCCGCCCCTAACTCCGCCCAGTTCCGCCCATTCTCCGCCCCATGGCTGACTAATTTTTTTT
ATTTATGCAGAGGCCGAGGCCGCCTCGGCCTCTGAGCTATTCCAGAAGTAGTGAGGAGGCTTTTTTGGAG
GCCTAGGGACGTACCCAATTCGCCCTATAGTGAGTCGTATTACGCGCGCTCACTGGCCGTCGTTTTACAA
CGTCGTGACTGGGAAAACCCTGGCGTTACCCAACTTAATCGCCTTGCAGCACATCCCCCTTTCGCCAGCT
GGCGTAATAGCGAAGAGGCCCGCACCGATCGCCCTTCCCAACAGTTGCGCAGCCTGAATGGCGAATGGG
[124 nt withheld, positions 6930-7053]
C
[91 nt withheld, positions 7055-7145]
A
[49 nt withheld, positions 7147-7195]
CCTTTGACGTTGGAGTCCACGTTCTTT
[37 nt withheld, positions 7223-7259]
ACCCTATCTCGGTCTATTCTTTTGATTTATAAGGGATTTTGCCGATTTCGGCCTATTGGTTAAAAAATGA
GCTGATTTAACAAAAATTTAACGCGAATTTTAACAAAATATTAACGCTTACAATTTAGGTGGCACTTTTC
GGGGAAATGTGCGCGGAACCCCTATTTGTTTATTTTTCTAAATACATTCAAATATGTATCCGCTCATGAG
ACAATAACCCTGATAAATGCTTCAATAATATTGAAAAAGGAAGAGTATGAGTATTCAACATTTCCGTGTC
GCCCTTATTCCCTTTTTTGCGGCATTTTGCCTTCCTGTTTTTGCTCACCCAGAAACGCTGGTGAAAGTAA
AAGATGCTGAAGATCAGTTGGGTGCACGAGTGGGTTACATCGAACTGGATCTCAACAGCGGTAAGATCCT
TGAGAGTTTTCGCCCCGAAGAACGTTTTCCAATGATGAGCACTTTTAAAGTTCTGCTATGTGGCGCGGTA
TTATCCCGTATTGACGCCGGGCAAGAGCAACTCGGTCGCCGCATACACTATTCTCAGAATGACTTGGTTG
AGTACTCACCAGTCACAGAAAAGCATCTTACGGATGGCATGACAGTAAGAGAATTATGCAGTGCTGCCAT
AACCATGAGTGATAACACTGCGGCCAACTTACTTCTGACAACGATCGGAGGACCGAAGGAGCTAACCGCT
TTTTTGCACAACATGGGGGATCATGTAACTCGCCTTGATCGTTGGGAACCGGAGCTGAATGAAGCCATAC
CAAACGACGAGCGTGACACCACGATGCCTGTAGCAATGGCAACAACGTTGCGCAAACTATTAACTGGCGA
ACTACTTACTCTAGCTTCCCGGCAACAATTAATAGACTGGATGGAGGCGGATAAAGTTGCAGGACCACTT
CTGCGCTCGGCCCTTCCGGCTGGCTGGTTTATTGCTGATAAATCTGGAGCCGGTGAGCGTGGGTCTCGCG
GTATCATTGCAGCACTGGGGCCAGATGGTAAGCCCTCCCGTATCGTAGTTATCTACACGACGGGGAGTCA
GGCAACTATGGATGAACGAAATAGACAGATCGCTGAGATAGGTGCCTCACTGATTAAGCATTGGTAACTG
TCAGACCAAGTTTACTCATATATACTTTAGATTGATTTAAAACTTCATTTTTAATTTAAAAGGATCTAGG
TGAAGATCCTTTTTGATAATCTCATGACCAAAATCCCTTAACGTGAGTTTTCGTTCCACTGAGCGTCAGA
CCCCGTAGAAAAGATCAAAGGATCTTCTTGAGATCCTTTTTTTCTGCGCGTAATCTGCTGCTTGCAAACA
AAAAAACCACCGCTACCAGCGGTGGTTTGTTTGCCGGATCAAGAGCTACCAACTCTTTTTCCGAAGGTAA
CTGGCTTCAGCAGAGCGCAGATACCAAATACTGTTCTTCTAGTGTAGCCGTAGTTAGGCCACCACTTCAA
GAACTCTGTAGCACCGCCTACATACCTCGCTCTGCTAATCCTGTTACCAGTGGCTGCTGCCAGTGGCGAT
AAGTCGTGTCTTACCGGGTTGGACTCAAGACGATAGTTACCGGATAAGGCGCAGCGGTCGGGCTGAACGG
GGGGTTCGTGCACACAGCCCAGCTTGGAGCGAACGACCTACACCGAACTGAGATACCTACAGCGTGAGCT
ATGAGAAAGCGCCACGCTTCCCGAAGGGAGAAAGGCGGACAGGTATCCGGTAAGCGGCAGGGTCGGAACA
GGAGAGCGCACGAGGGAGCTTCCAGGGGGAAACGCCTGGTATCTTTATAGTCCTGTCGGGTTTCGCCACC
TCTGACTTGAGCGTCGATTTTTGTGATGCTCGTCAGGGGGGCGGAGCCTATGGAAAAACGCCAGCAACGC
GGCCTTTTTACGGTTCCTGGCCTTTTGCTGGCCTTTTGCTCACATGTTCTTTCCTGCGTTATCCCCTGAT
TCTGTGGATAACCGTATTACCGCCTTTGAGTGAGCTGATACCGCTCGCCGCAGCCGAACGACCGAGCGCA
GCGAGTCAGTGAGCGAGGAAGCGGAAGAGCGCCCAATACGCAAACCGCCTCTCCCCGCGCGTTGGCCGAT
TCATTAATGCAGCTGGCACGACAGGTTTCCCGACTGGAAAGCGGGCAGTGAGCGCAACGCAATTAATGTG
AGTTAGCTCACTCATTAGGCACCCCAGGCTTTACACTTTATGCTTCCGGCTCGTATGTTGTGTGGAATTG
TGAGCGGATAACAATTTCACACAGGAAACAGCTATGACCATGATTACGCCAAGCGCGCAATTAACCCTCA
CTAAAGGGAACAAAAGCTGGAGCTGCAAGCTTAATGTAGTCTTATGCAATACTCTTGTAGTCTTGCAACA
TGGTAACGATGAGTTAGCAACATGCCTTACAAGGAGAGAAAAAGCACCGTGCATGCCGATTGGTGGAAGT
AAGGTGGTACGATCGTGCCTTATTAGGAAGGCAACAGACGGGTCTGACATGGATTGGACGAACCACTGAA
TTGCCGCATTGCAGAGATATTGTATTTAAGTGCCTAGCTCGATACATAAACGGGTCTCTCTGGTTAGACC
AGATCTGAGCCTGGGAGCTCTCTGGCTAACTAGGGAACCCACTGCTTAAGCCTCAATAAAGCTTGCCTTG
AGTGCTTCAAGTAGTGTGTGCCCGTCTGTTGTGTGACTCTGGTAACTAGAGATCCCTCAGACCCTTTTAG
TCAGTGTGGAAAATCTCTAGCAGTGGCGCCCGAACAGGGACTTGAAAGCGAAAGGGAAACCAGAGGAGCT
CTCTCGACGCAGGACTCGGCTTGCTGAAGCGCGCACGGCAAGAGGCGAGGGGCGGCGACTGGTGAGTACG
CCAAAAATTTTGACTAGCGGAGGCTAGAAGGAGAGAGATGGGTGCGAGAGCGTCAGTATTAAGCGGGGGA
GAATTAGATCGCGATGGGAAAAAATTCGGTTAAGGCCAGGGGGAAAGAAAAAATATAAATTAAAACATAT
AGTATGGGCAAGCAGGGAGCTAGAACGATTCGCAGTTAATCCTGGCCTGTTAGAAACATCAGAAGGCTGT
AGACAAATACTGGGACAGCTACAACCATCCCTTCAGACAGGATCAGAAGAACTTAGATCATTATATAATA
CAGTAGCAACCCTCTATTGTGTGCATCAAAGGATAGAGATAAAAGACACCAAGGAAGCTTTAGACAAGAT
AGAGGAAGAGCAAAACAAAAGTAAGACCACCGCACAGCAAGCGGCCGCTGATCTTCAGACCTGGAGGAGG
AGATATGAGGGACAATTGGAGAAGTGAATTATATAAATATAAAGTAGTAAAAATTGAACCATTAGGAGTA
GCACCCACCAAGGCAAAGAGAAGAGTGGTGCAGAGAGAAAAAAGAGCAGTGGGAATAGGAGCTTTGTTCC
TTGGGTTCTTGGGAGCAGCAGGAAGCACTATGGGCGCAGCGTCAATGACGCTGACGGTACAGGCCAGACA
ATTATTGTCTGGTATAGTGCAGCAGCAGAACAATTTGCTGAGGGCTATTGAGGCGCAACAGCATCTGTTG
CAACTCACAGTCTGGGGCATCAAGCAGCTCCAGGCAAGAATCCTGGCTGTGGAAAGATACCTAAAGGATC
AACAGCTCCTGGGGATTTGGGGTTGCTCTGGAAAACTCATTTGCACCACTGCTGTGCCTTGGAATGCTAG
TTGGAGTAATAAATCTCTGGAACAGATTTGGAATCACACGACCTGGATGGAGTGGGACAGAGAAATTAAC
AATTACACAAGCTTAATACACTCCTTAATTGAAGAATCGCAAAACCAGCAAGAAAAGAATGAACAAGAAT
TATTGGAATTAGATAAATGGGCAAGTTTGTGGAATTGGTTTAACATAACAAATTGGCTGTGGTATATAAA
ATTATTCATAATGATAGTAGGAGGCTTGGTAGGTTTAAGAATAGTTTTTGCTGTACTTTCTATAGTGAAT
AGAGTTAGGCAGGGATATTCACCATTATCGTTTCAGACCCACCTCCCAACCCCGAGGGGACCCATGCATT
GCATCTCAATTAGTCAGCAACCAGGTGTGGAAAGTCCCCAGGCTCCCCAGCAGGCAGAAGTATGCAAAGC
ATGCGTCTCAATTAGTCAGCAACCATAGTCCCGCCCCTAACTCCGCCCATCCCGCCCCTAACTCCGCCCA
GTTCCGCCCATTCTCCGCCCCATGGCTGACTAATTTTTTTTATTTATGCAGAGGCCGAGGCCGCCTCGGC
CTCTGAGCTATTCCAGAAGTAGTGAGGAGGCTTTTTTGGAGGCCTAGGCTTTTGCAAAAAGCTTTCTAGA
GGTACCACCGGAGCTTACCATGACCGAGTACAAGCCCACGGTGCGCCTCGCCACCCGCGACGACGTCCCC
AGGGCCGTACGCACCCTCGCCGCCGCGTTCGCCGACTACCCCGCCACGCGCCACACCGTCGATCCGGACC
GCCACATCGAGCGGGTCACCGAGCTGCAAGAACTCTTCCTCACGCGCGTCGGGCTCGACATCGGCAAGGT
GTGGGTCGCGGACGACGGCGCCGCCGTGGCGGTCTGGACCACGCCGGAGAGCGTCGAAGCGGGGGCGGTG
TTCGCCGAGATCGGCCCGCGCATGGCCGAGTTGAGCGGTTCCCGGCTGGCCGCGCAGCAACAGATGGAAG
GCCTCCTGGCGCCGCACCGGCCCAAGGAGCCCGCGTGGTTCCTGGCCACCGTCGGCGTCTCGCCCGACCA
CCAGGGCAAGGGTCTGGGCAGCGCCGTCGTGCTCCCCGGAGTGGAGGCGGCCGAGCGCGCCGGGGTGCCC
GCCTTCCTGGAGACCTCCGCGCCCCGCAACCTCCCCTTCTACGAGCGGCTCGGCTTCACCGTCACCGCCG
ACGTCGAGGTGCCCGAAGGACCGCGCACCTGGTGCATGACCCGCAAGCCCGGTGCCAGTTAACGAATTCT
AGATCTTGAGACAAATGGCAGTATTCATCCACAATTTTAAAAGAAAAGGGGGGATTGGGGGGTACAGTGC
AGGGGAAAGAATAGTAGACATAATAGCAACAGACATACAAACTAAAGAATTACAAAAACAAATTACAAAA
ATTCAAAATTTTCGGGTTTATTACAGGGACAGCAGAGATCCACTTTGGCGCCGG
