>Addgene plasmid #166825 | dTAG NLRP1 | depositor partial sequence | sequence record 323823 | Insert sequence
ATGGCTGGCGGAGCCTGGGGCCGCCTGGCCTGTTACTTGGAGTTCCTGAAGAAGGAGGAGCTGAAGGAGT
TCCAGCTTCTGCTCGCCAATAAAGCGCACTCCAGGAGCTCTTCGGGTGAGACACCCGCTCAGCCAGAGAA
GACGAGTGGCATGGAGGTGGCCTCGTACCTGGTGGCTCAGTATGGGGAGCAGCGGGCCTGGGACCTAGCC
CTCCATACCTGGGAGCAGATGGGGCTGAGGTCACTGTGCGCCCAAGCCCAGGAAGGGGCAGGCCACTCTC
CCTCATTCCCCTACAGCCCAAGTGAACCCCACCTGGGGTCTCCCAGCCAACCCACCTCCACCGCAGTGCT
AATGCCCTGGATCCATGAATTGCCGGCGGGGTGCACCCAGGGCTCAGAGAGAAGGGTTTTGAGACAGCTG
CCTGACACATCTGGACGCCGCTGGAGAGAAATCTCTGCCTCACTCCTCTACCAAGCTCTTCCAAGCTCCC
CAGACCATGAGTCTCCAAGCCAGGAGTCACCCAACGCCCCCACATCCACAGCAGTGCTGGGGAGCTGGGG
ATCCCCACCTCAGCCCAGCCTAGCACCCAGAGAGCAGGAGGCTCCTGGGACCCAATGGCCTCTGGATGAA
ACGTCAGGAATTTACTACACAGAAATCAGAGAAAGAGAGAGAGAGAAATCAGAGAAAGGCAGGCCCCCAT
GGGCAGCGGTGGTAGGAACGCCCCCACAGGCGCACACCAGCCTACAGCCCCACCACCACCCATGGGAGCC
TTCTGTGAGAGAGAGCCTCTGTTCCACATGGCCCTGGAAAAATGAGGATTTTAACCAAAAATTCACACAG
CTGCTACTTCTACAAAGACCTCACCCCAGAAGCCAAGATCCCCTGGTCAAGAGAAGCTGGCCTGATTATG
TGGAGGAGAATCGAGGACATTTAATTGAGATCAGAGACTTATTTGGCCCAGGCCTGGATACCCAAGAACC
TCGCATAGTCATACTGCAGGGGGCTGCTGGAATTGGGAAGTCAACACTGGCCAGGCAGGTGAAGGAAGCC
TGGGGGAGAGGCCAGCTGTATGGGGACCGCTTCCAGCATGTCTTCTACTTCAGCTGCAGAGAGCTGGCCC
AGTCCAAGGTGGTGAGTCTCGCTGAGCTCATCGGAAAAGATGGGACAGCCACTCCGGCTCCCATTAGACA
GATCCTGTCTAGGCCAGAGCGGCTGCTCTTCATCCTCGATGGTGTAGATGAGCCAGGATGGGTCTTGCAG
GAGCCGAGTTCTGAGCTCTGTCTGCACTGGAGCCAGCCACAGCCGGCGGATGCACTGCTGGGCAGTTTGC
TGGGGAAAACTATACTTCCCGAGGCATCCTTCCTGATCACGGCTCGGACCACAGCTCTGCAGAACCTCAT
TCCTTCTTTGGAGCAGGCACGTTGGGTAGAGGTCCTGGGGTTCTCTGAGTCCAGCAGGAAGGAATATTTC
TACAGATATTTCACAGATGAAAGGCAAGCAATTAGAGCCTTTAGGTTGGTCAAATCAAACAAAGAGCTCT
GGGCCCTGTGTCTTGTGCCCTGGGTGTCCTGGCTGGCCTGCACTTGCCTGATGCAGCAGATGAAGCGGAA
GGAAAAACTCACACTGACTTCCAAGACCACCACAACCCTCTGTCTACATTACCTTGCCCAGGCTCTCCAA
GCTCAGCCATTGGGACCCCAGCTCAGAGACCTCTGCTCTCTGGCTGCTGAGGGCATCTGGCAAAAAAAGA
CCCTTTTCAGTCCAGATGACCTCAGGAAGCATGGGTTAGATGGGGCCATCATCTCCACCTTCTTGAAGAT
GGGTATTCTTCAAGAGCACCCCATCCCTCTGAGCTACAGCTTCATTCACCTCTGTTTCCAAGAGTTCTTT
GCAGCAATGTCCTATGTCTTGGAGGATGAGAAGGGGAGAGGTAAACATTCTAATTGCATCATAGATTTGG
AAAAGACGCTAGAAGCATATGGAATACATGGCCTGTTTGGGGCATCAACCACACGTTTCCTATTGGGCCT
GTTAAGTGATGAGGGGGAGAGAGAGATGGAGAACATCTTTCACTGCCGGCTGTCTCAGGGGAGGAACCTG
ATGCAGTGGGTCCCGTCCCTGCAGCTGCTGCTGCAGCCACACTCTCTGGAGTCCCTCCACTGCTTGTACG
AGACTCGGAACAAAACGTTCCTGACACAAGTGATGGCCCATTTCGAAGAAATGGGCATGTGTGTAGAAAC
AGACATGGAGCTCTTAGTGTGCACTTTCTGCATTAAATTCAGCCGCCACGTGAAGAAGCTTCAGCTGATT
GAGGGCAGGCAGCACAGATCAACATGGAGCCCCACCATGGTAGTCCTGTTCAGGTGGGTCCCAGTCACAG
ATGCCTATTGGCAGATTCTCTTCTCCGTCCTCAAGGTCACCAGAAACCTGAAGGAGCTGGACCTAAGTGG
AAACTCGCTGAGCCACTCTGCAGTGAAGAGTCTTTGTAAGACCCTGAGACGCCCTCGCTGCCTCCTGGAG
ACCCTGCGGTTGGCTGGCTGTGGCCTCACAGCTGAGGACTGCAAGGACCTTGCCTTTGGGCTGAGAGCCA
ACCAGACCCTGACCGAGCTGGACCTGAGCTTCAATGTGCTCACGGATGCTGGAGCCAAACACCTTTGCCA
GAGACTGAGACAGCCGAGCTGCAAGCTACAGCGACTGCAGCTGGTCAGCTGTGGCCTCACGTCTGACTGC
TGCCAGGACCTGGCCTCTGTGCTTAGTGCCAGCCCCAGCCTGAAGGAGCTAGACCTGCAGCAGAACAACC
TGGATGACGTTGGCGTGCGACTGCTCTGTGAGGGGCTCAGGCATCCTGCCTGCAAACTCATACGCCTGGG
GCTGGACCAGACAACTCTGAGTGATGAGATGAGGCAGGAACTGAGGGCCCTGGAGCAGGAGAAACCTCAG
CTGCTCATCTTCAGCAGACGGAAACCAAGTGTGATGACCCCTACTGAGGGCCTGGATACGGGAGAGATGA
GTAATAGCACATCCTCACTCAAGCGGCAGAGACTCGGATCAGAGAGGGCGGCTTCCCATGTTGCTCAGGC
TAATCTCAAACTCCTGGACGTGAGCAAGATCTTCCCAATTGCTGAGATTGCAGAGGAAAGCTCCCCAGAG
GTAGTACCGGTGGAACTCTTGTGCGTGCCTTCTCCTGCCTCTCAAGGGGACCTGCATACGAAGCCTTTGG
GGACTGACGATGACTTCTGGGGCCCCACGGGGCCTGTGGCTACTGAGGTAGTTGACAAAGAAAAGAACTT
GTACCGAGTTCACTTCCCTGTAGCTGGCTCCTACCGCTGGCCCAACACGGGTCTCTGCTTTGTGATGAGA
GAAGCGGTGACCGTTGAGATTGAATTCTGTGTGTGGGACCAGTTCCTGGGTGAGATCAACCCACAGCACA
GCTGGATGGTGGCAGGGCCTCTGCTGGACATCAAGGCTGAGCCTGGAGCTGTGGAAGCTGTGCACCTCCC
TCACTTTGTGGCTCTCCAAGGGGGCCATGTGGACACATCCCTGTTCCAAATGGCCCACTTTAAAGAGGAG
GGGATGCTCCTGGAGAAGCCAGCCAGGGTGGAGCTGCATCACATAGTTCTGGAAAACCCCAGCTTCTCCC
CCTTGGGAGTCCTCCTGAAAATGATCCATAATGCCCTGCGCTTCATTCCCGTCACCTCTGTGGTGTTGCT
TTACCACCGCGTCCATCCTGAGGAAGTCACCTTCCACCTCTACCTGATCCCAAGTGACTGCTCCATTCGG
AAGGCCATAGATGATCTAGAAATGAAATTCCAGTTTGTGCGAATCCACAAGCCACCCCCGCTGACCCCAC
TTTATATGGGCTGTCGTTACACTGTGTCTGGGTCTGGTTCAGGGATGCTGGAAATACTCCCCAAGGAACT
GGAGCTCTGCTATCGAAGCCCTGGAGAAGACCAGCTGTTCTCGGAGTTCTACGTTGGCCACTTGGGATCA
GGGATCAGGCTGCAAGTGAAAGACAAGAAAGATGAGACTCTGGTGTGGGAGGCCTTGGTGAAACCAGGAG
ATCTCATGCCTGCAACTACTCTGATCCCTCCAGCCCGCATAGCCGTACCTTCACCTCTGGATGCCCCGCA
GTTGCTGCACTTTGTGGACCAGTATCGAGAGCAGCTGATAGCCCGAGTGACATCGGTGGAGGTTGTCTTG
GACAAACTGCATGGACAGGTGCTGAGCCAGGAGCAGTACGAGAGGGTGCTGGCTGAGAACACGAGGCCCA
GCCAGATGCGGAAGCTGTTCAGCTTGAGCCAGTCCTGGGACCGGAAGTGCAAAGATGGACTCTACCAAGC
CCTGAAGGAGACCCATCCTCACCTCATTATGGAACTCTGGGAGAAGGGCAGCAAAAAGGGACTCCTGCCA
CTCAGCAGC
